Addgene plasmid #66236: CCKAR-Tango
Purpose: Expression of G protein-coupled receptors for PRESTO-Tango: parallel receptorome expression and screening via transcriptional output, with transcriptional activation following arrestin translocation
Depositing lab: Bryan Roth. Depositing organization: University of North Carolina at Chapel Hill. Publication: PRESTO-Tango as an open-source resource for interrogation of the druggable human GPCRome. Kroeze WK, Sassano MF, Huang XP, Lansu K, McCorvy JD, Giguere PM, Sciaky N, Roth BL. Nat Struct Mol Biol. 2015 May;22(5):362-9. doi: 10.1038/nsmb.3014. Epub 2015 Apr 20. PubMed 25895059.
Backbone
  Vector backbone: empty Tango
  Backbone size w/o insert (bp): 6632
  Vector type: Mammalian Expression
  Selectable markers: Neomycin (select with G418)
Growth in bacteria
  Bacterial resistance: Ampicillin, 100 μg/mL
  Growth temperature: 37°C
  Growth strain: DH5alpha
  Copy number: High Copy
Gene/Insert
  Gene/Insert name: CCKAR
  Species: H. sapiens (human)
  Insert size (bp): 1284
  Entrez Gene: CCKAR (a.k.a. CCK-1R, CCK-A, CCK1-R, CCK1R, CCKRA)
  Promoter: CMV
  Tag / fusion protein: FLAG (N terminal on backbone)
  Cloning method: Restriction Enzyme; 5′ cloning site NotI (not destroyed); 3′ cloning site XhoI (unknown if destroyed)
  Sequencing primers: 5′ CMV-F; 3′ Tet-R
Terms and licenses: Academic/Nonprofit Terms; Industry Terms: Not Available to Industry
Depositor comments: Please note: Most of the PRESTO-Tango vectors do not contain the XhoI cut site downstream of the tTA sequence and instead carry an XbaI site. If you need to perform an XhoI digest we recommend sequencing with a forward primer at the C-terminus of tTA to determine which of the two sites is present. Suggested primer: 5-gagctccacttagacggcgagg-3. Original backbone was pcDNA3.1(+). These plasmids were generated as part of the Illuminating the Druggable Genome (IDG) program sponsored by the NIH Common Fund. The goal of this program is to identify, gather, and distribute information and resources for proteins that currently are not well-studied yet belong to commonly drug-targeted protein families: protein kinases, non-olfactory G-protein coupled receptors (GPCRs), and ion channels. The IDG program is designed to develop fundamental research tools for understudied proteins, elucidate their function, and disseminate the IDG-related resources and data to the greater scientific community.
How to cite: CCKAR-Tango was a gift from Bryan Roth (Addgene plasmid # 66236 ; http://n2t.net/addgene:66236 ; RRID:Addgene_66236)
