[The description below was written by a language model from this plasmid's Addgene catalogue record.]
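Description:
CCKAR-Tango is a mammalian expression plasmid from the PRESTO-Tango collection. It carries the human cholecystokinin A receptor (CCKAR, also known as CCK1R) in an "empty Tango" backbone of about 6.6 kb that was originally derived from pcDNA3.1(+). It is maintained as a high-copy plasmid in E. coli under ampicillin selection. A neomycin resistance marker allows G418 selection in transfected mammalian cells. The roughly 1.3 kb receptor coding sequence was inserted by restriction cloning and is transcribed from the CMV promoter, with an N-terminal FLAG epitope supplied by the backbone that can be used to detect the receptor.

The depositor comments indicate that a tTA (tetracycline-controlled transactivator) sequence lies downstream of the receptor, which fits the Tango assay design named in the stated purpose. In this type of assay, agonist activation of the GPCR recruits arrestin, and that translocation event is converted into release of the transcription factor and activation of a reporter gene. The readout is therefore independent of the receptor's G protein coupling. The record does not list the other modules of the Tango cassette, such as any protease cleavage site or arrestin-recruitment sequence, and no feature table is provided to confirm them. The depositor also notes that the site downstream of tTA may be XbaI rather than XhoI in most vectors of this series, so the 3′ junction is uncertain. The plasmid is intended for parallel, transcription-based screening of ligands across the human GPCRome. It was produced under a programme that develops tools for understudied druggable protein families.
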