>Addgene plasmid #66236 | CCKAR-Tango | depositor partial sequence | sequence record 113085 | empty Tango
GACGGATCGGGAGATCTCCCGATCCCCTATGGTGCACTCTCAGTACAATCTGCTCTGATGCCGCATAGTT
AAGCCAGTATCTGCTCCCTGCTTGTGTGTTGGAGGTCGCTGAGTAGTGCGCGAGCAAAATTTAAGCTACA
ACAAGGCAAGGCTTGACCGACAATTGCATGAAGAATCTGCTTAGGGTTAGGCGTTTTGCGCTGCTTCGCG
ATGTACGGGCCAGATATACGCGTTGACATTGATTATTGACTAGTTATTAATAGTAATCAATTACGGGGTC
ATTAGTTCATAGCCCATATATGGAGTTCCGCGTTACATAACTTACGGTAAATGGCCCGCCTGGCTGACCG
CCCAACGACCCCCGCCCATTGACGTCAATAATGACGTATGTTCCCATAGTAACGCCAATAGGGACTTTCC
ATTGACGTCAATGGGTGGAGTATTTACGGTAAACTGCCCACTTGGCAGTACATCAAGTGTATCATATGCC
AAGTACGCCCCCTATTGACGTCAATGACGGTAAATGGCCCGCCTGGCATTATGCCCAGTACATGACCTTA
TGGGACTTTCCTACTTGGCAGTACATCTACGTATTAGTCATCGCTATTACCATGGTGATGCGGTTTTGGC
AGTACATCAATGGGCGTGGATAGCGGTTTGACTCACGGGGATTTCCAAGTCTCCACCCCATTGACGTCAA
TGGGAGTTTGTTTTGGCACCAAAATCAACGGGACTTTCCAAAATGTCGTAACAACTCCGCCCCATTGACG
CAAATGGGCGGTAGGCGTGTACGGTGGGAGGTCTATATAAGCAGAGCTCTCTGGCTAACTAGAGAACCCA
CTGCTTACTGGCTTATCGAAATTAATACGACTCACTATAGGGAGACCCAAGCTGGCTAGCGTTTAAACTT
AAGCTTGGTACCGAGCTCGGATCCACTAGTCCAGTGTGGTGGAATTCTGCAGATATCCAGCACAGTGGCG
GCCGCGCCACCATGAAGACGATCATCGCCCTGAGCTACATCTTCTGCCTGGTATTCGCCGACTACAAGGA
CGATGATGACGCCAGCATCGATACCGGTGGACGCACCCCACCCAGCCTGGGTCCCCAAGATGAGTCCTGC
ACCACCGCCAGCTCCTCCCTGGCCAAGGACACTTCATCGACCGGTGAGAACCTGTACTTCCAGCTAAGAT
TAGATAAAAGTAAAGTGATTAACAGCGCATTAGAGCTGCTTAATGAGGTCGGAATCGAAGGTTTAACAAC
CCGTAAACTCGCCCAGAAGCTAGGTGTAGAGCAGCCTACATTGTATTGGCATGTAAAAAATAAGCGGGCT
TTGCTCGACGCCTTAGCCATTGAGATGTTAGATAGGCACCATACTCACTTTTGCCCTTTAGAAGGGGAAA
GCTGGCAAGATTTTTTACGTAATAACGCTAAAAGTTTTAGATGTGCTTTACTAAGTCATCGCGATGGAGC
AAAAGTACATTTAGGTACACGGCCTACAGAAAAACAGTATGAAACTCTCGAAAATCAATTAGCCTTTTTA
TGCCAACAAGGTTTTTCACTAGAGAATGCATTATATGCACTCAGCGCTGTGGGGCATTTTACTTTAGGTT
GCGTATTGGAAGATCAAGAGCATCAAGTCGCTAAAGAAGAAAGGGAAACACCTACTACTGATAGTATGCC
GCCATTATTACGACAAGCTATCGAATTATTTGATCACCAAGGTGCAGAGCCAGCCTTCTTATTCGGCCTT
GAATTGATCATATGCGGATTAGAAAAACAACTTAAATGTGAAAGTGGGTCCGCGTACAGCCGCGCGCGTA
CGAAAAACAATTACGGGTCTACCATCGAGGGCCTGCTCGATCTCCCGGACGACGACGCCCCCGAAGAGGC
GGGGCTGGCGGCTCCGCGCCTGTCCTTTCTCCCCGCGGGACACACGCGCAGACTGTCGACGGCCCCCCCG
ACCGATGTCAGCCTGGGGGACGAGCTCCACTTAGACGGCGAGGACGTGGCGATGGCGCATGCCGACGCGC
TAGACGATTTCGATCTGGACATGTTGGGGGACGGGGATTCCCCGGGTCCGGGATTTACCCCCCACGACTC
CGCCCCCTACGGCGCTCTGGATATGGCCGACTTCGAGTTTGAGCAGATGTTTACCGATGCCCTTGGAATT
GACGAGTACGGTGGGTAGCTCGAGTCTAGAGGGCCCGTTTAAACCCGCTGATCAGCCTCGACTGTGCCTT
CTAGTTGCCAGCCATCTGTTGTTTGCCCCTCCCCCGTGCCTTCCTTGACCCTGGAAGGTGCCACTCCCAC
TGTCCTTTCCTAATAAAATGAGGAAATTGCATCGCATTGTCTGAGTAGGTGTCATTCTATTCTGGGGGGT
GGGGTGGGGCAGGACAGCAAGGGGGAGGATTGGGAAGACAATAGCAGGCATGCTGGGGATGCGGTGGGCT
CTATGGCTTCTGAGGCGGAAAGAACCAGCTGGGGCTCTAGGGGGTATCCCC
[124 nt withheld, positions 2502-2625]
C
[91 nt withheld, positions 2627-2717]
A
[49 nt withheld, positions 2719-2767]
CCTTTGACGTTGGAGTCCACGTTCTTT
[37 nt withheld, positions 2795-2831]
ACCCTATCTCGGTCTATTCTTTTGATTTATAAGGGATTTTGCCGATTTCGGCCTATTGGTTAAAAAATGA
GCTGATTTAACAAAAATTTAACGCGAATTAATTCTGTGGAATGTGTGTCAGTTAGGGTGTGGAAAGTCCC
CAGGCTCCCCAGCAGGCAGAAGTATGCAAAGCATGCATCTCAATTAGTCAGCAACCAGGTGTGGAAAGTC
CCCAGGCTCCCCAGCAGGCAGAAGTATGCAAAGCATGCATCTCAATTAGTCAGCAACCATAGTCCCGCCC
CTAACTCCGCCCATCCCGCCCCTAACTCCGCCCAGTTCCGCCCATTCTCCGCCCCATGGCTGACTAATTT
TTTTTATTTATGCAGAGGCCGAGGCCGCCTCTGCCTCTGAGCTATTCCAGAAGTAGTGAGGAGGCTTTTT
TGGAGGCCTAGGCTTTTGCAAAAAGCTCCCGGGAGCTTGTATATCCATTTTCGGATCTGATCAAGAGACA
GGATGAGGATCGTTTCGCATGATTGAACAAGATGGATTGCACGCAGGTTCTCCGGCCGCTTGGGTGGAGA
GGCTATTCGGCTATGACTGGGCACAACAGACAATCGGCTGCTCTGATGCCGCCGTGTTCCGGCTGTCAGC
GCAGGGGCGCCCGGTTCTTTTTGTCAAGACCGACCTGTCCGGTGCCCTGAATGAACTGCAGGACGAGGCA
GCGCGGCTATCGTGGCTGGCCACGACGGGCGTTCCTTGCGCAGCTGTGCTCGACGTTGTCACTGAAGCGG
GAAGGGACTGGCTGCTATTGGGCGAAGTGCCGGGGCAGGATCTCCTGTCATCTCACCTTGCTCCTGCCGA
GAAAGTATCCATCATGGCTGATGCAATGCGGCGGCTGCATACGCTTGATCCGGCTACCTGCCCATTCGAC
CACCAAGCGAAACATCGCATCGAGCGAGCACGTACTCGGATGGAAGCCGGTCTTGTCGATCAGGATGATC
TGGACGAAGAGCATCAGGGGCTCGCGCCAGCCGAACTGTTCGCCAGGCTCAAGGCGCGCATGCCCGACGG
CGAGGATCTCGTCGTGACCCATGGCGATGCCTGCTTGCCGAATATCATGGTGGAAAATGGCCGCTTTTCT
GGATTCATCGACTGTGGCCGGCTGGGTGTGGCGGACCGCTATCAGGACATAGCGTTGGCTACCCGTGATA
TTGCTGAAGAGCTTGGCGGCGAATGGGCTGACCGCTTCCTCGTGCTTTACGGTATCGCCGCTCCCGATTC
GCAGCGCATCGCCTTCTATCGCCTTCTTGACGAGTTCTTCTGAGCGGGACTCTGGGGTTCGAAATGACCG
ACCAAGCGACGCCCAACCTGCCATCACGAGATTTCGATTCCACCGCCGCCTTCTATGAAAGGTTGGGCTT
CGGAATCGTTTTCCGGGACGCCGGCTGGATGATCCTCCAGCGCGGGGATCTCATGCTGGAGTTCTTCGCC
CACCCCAACTTGTTTATTGCAGCTTATAATGGTTACAAATAAAGCAATAGCATCACAAATTTCACAAATA
AAGCATTTTTTTCACTGCATTCTAGTTGTGGTTTGTCCAAACTCATCAATGTATCTTATCATGTCTGTAT
ACCGTCGACCTCTAGCTAGAGCTTGGCGTAATCATGGTCATAGCTGTTTCCTGTGTGAAATTGTTATCCG
CTCACAATTCCACACAACATACGAGCCGGAAGCATAAAGTGTAAAGCCTGGGGTGCCTAATGAGTGAGCT
AACTCACATTAATTGCGTTGCGCTCACTGCCCGCTTTCCAGTCGGGAAACCTGTCGTGCCAGCTGCATTA
ATGAATCGGCCAACGCGCGGGGAGAGGCGGTTTGCGTATTGGGCGCTCTTCCGCTTCCTCGCTCACTGAC
TCGCTGCGCTCGGTCGTTCGGCTGCGGCGAGCGGTATCAGCTCACTCAAAGGCGGTAATACGGTTATCCA
CAGAATCAGGGGATAACGCAGGAAAGAACATGTGAGCAAAAGGCCAGCAAAAGGCCAGGAACCGTAAAAA
GGCCGCGTTGCTGGCGTTTTTCCATAGGCTCCGCCCCCCTGACGAGCATCACAAAAATCGACGCTCAAGT
CAGAGGTGGCGAAACCCGACAGGACTATAAAGATACCAGGCGTTTCCCCCTGGAAGCTCCCTCGTGCGCT
CTCCTGTTCCGACCCTGCCGCTTACCGGATACCTGTCCGCCTTTCTCCCTTCGGGAAGCGTGGCGCTTTC
TCATAGCTCACGCTGTAGGTATCTCAGTTCGGTGTAGGTCGTTCGCTCCAAGCTGGGCTGTGTGCACGAA
CCCCCCGTTCAGCCCGACCGCTGCGCCTTATCCGGTAACTATCGTCTTGAGTCCAACCCGGTAAGACACG
ACTTATCGCCACTGGCAGCAGCCACTGGTAACAGGATTAGCAGAGCGAGGTATGTAGGCGGTGCTACAGA
GTTCTTGAAGTGGTGGCCTAACTACGGCTACACTAGAAGAACAGTATTTGGTATCTGCGCTCTGCTGAAG
CCAGTTACCTTCGGAAAAAGAGTTGGTAGCTCTTGATCCGGCAAACAAACCACCGCTGGTAGCGGTTTTT
TTGTTTGCAAGCAGCAGATTACGCGCAGAAAAAAAGGATCTCAAGAAGATCCTTTGATCTTTTCTACGGG
GTCTGACGCTCAGTGGAACGAAAACTCACGTTAAGGGATTTTGGTCATGAGATTATCAAAAAGGATCTTC
ACCTAGATCCTTTTAAATTAAAAATGAAGTTTTAAATCAATCTAAAGTATATATGAGTAAACTTGGTCTG
ACAGTTACCAATGCTTAATCAGTGAGGCACCTATCTCAGCGATCTGTCTATTTCGTTCATCCATAGTTGC
CTGACTCCCCGTCGTGTAGATAACTACGATACGGGAGGGCTTACCATCTGGCCCCAGTGCTGCAATGATA
CCGCGAGACCCACGCTCACCGGCTCCAGATTTATCAGCAATAAACCAGCCAGCCGGAAGGGCCGAGCGCA
GAAGTGGTCCTGCAACTTTATCCGCCTCCATCCAGTCTATTAATTGTTGCCGGGAAGCTAGAGTAAGTAG
TTCGCCAGTTAATAGTTTGCGCAACGTTGTTGCCATTGCTACAGGCATCGTGGTGTCACGCTCGTCGTTT
GGTATGGCTTCATTCAGCTCCGGTTCCCAACGATCAAGGCGAGTTACATGATCCCCCATGTTGTGCAAAA
AAGCGGTTAGCTCCTTCGGTCCTCCGATCGTTGTCAGAAGTAAGTTGGCCGCAGTGTTATCACTCATGGT
TATGGCAGCACTGCATAATTCTCTTACTGTCATGCCATCCGTAAGATGCTTTTCTGTGACTGGTGAGTAC
TCAACCAAGTCATTCTGAGAATAGTGTATGCGGCGACCGAGTTGCTCTTGCCCGGCGTCAATACGGGATA
ATACCGCGCCACATAGCAGAACTTTAAAAGTGCTCATCATTGGAAAACGTTCTTCGGGGCGAAAACTCTC
AAGGATCTTACCGCTGTTGAGATCCAGTTCGATGTAACCCACTCGTGCACCCAACTGATCTTCAGCATCT
TTTACTTTCACCAGCGTTTCTGGGTGAGCAAAAACAGGAAGGCAAAATGCCGCAAAAAAGGGAATAAGGG
CGACACGGAAATGTTGAATACTCATACTCTTCCTTTTTCAATATTATTGAAGCATTTATCAGGGTTATTG
TCTCATGAGCGGATACATATTTGAATGTATTTAGAAAAATAAACAAATAGGGGTTCCGCGCACATTTCCC
CGAAAAGTGCCACCTGACGTC
