>Addgene plasmid #66236 | CCKAR-Tango | depositor partial sequence | sequence record 113086 | CCKAR
ATGGACGTGGTTGACAGTCTCCTCGTGAATGGCTCCAACATTACCCCACCTTGCGAGCTTGGCCTCGAAA
ACGAGACCCTTTTCTGCCTGGACCAGCCCCGGCCCTCTAAAGAGTGGCAGCCTGCCGTTCAGATACTGCT
CTATTCTCTGATCTTCCTGCTTTCCGTTCTGGGAAATACTTTGGTCATCACCGTGTTGATAAGGAACAAG
AGGATGAGAACTGTGACTAATATCTTTCTGCTCTCTCTGGCTGTTAGTGATTTGATGCTTTGTCTGTTCT
GTATGCCATTCAACTTGATCCCCAATCTCTTGAAAGATTTCATCTTTGGCAGCGCTGTGTGCAAGACGAC
CACCTACTTCATGGGCACGAGTGTGTCCGTCAGCACTTTCAACCTCGTTGCCATATCCCTGGAGCGCTAT
GGCGCTATTTGCAAGCCTCTCCAAAGTAGGGTGTGGCAGACTAAGAGCCATGCTCTTAAGGTGATTGCAG
CAACTTGGTGTCTGAGCTTTACAATCATGACACCATATCCCATTTACAGTAATCTGGTTCCCTTCACAAA
AAATAATAACCAGACCGCTAACATGTGTAGGTTCCTCTTGCCAAATGATGTCATGCAGCAAAGCTGGCAT
ACGTTCCTGCTGCTCATCCTGTTTCTGATTCCCGGCATTGTAATGATGGTTGCGTACGGCCTCATATCTC
TGGAGCTGTATCAGGGTATAAAATTCGAGGCGTCCCAGAAGAAGAGTGCTAAAGAAAGGAAGCCTAGCAC
TACTTCCAGTGGCAAATACGAGGATTCCGATGGCTGTTATCTGCAGAAGACTCGCCCCCCGAGGAAACTT
GAGCTGAGGCAGCTGTCCACGGGAAGTTCCTCCAGGGCAAATAGGATCCGCAGTAATAGCTCTGCCGCCA
ACCTGATGGCTAAAAAGAGAGTCATTAGGATGTTGATAGTCATAGTTGTTCTGTTCTTTTTGTGCTGGAT
GCCAATATTTAGCGCCAACGCCTGGAGAGCGTATGACACCGCCAGTGCTGAGCGGCGACTCTCCGGCACT
CCCATCAGCTTTATCCTGCTTCTGAGCTACACGTCAAGTTGTGTTAACCCCATCATATACTGCTTCATGA
ACAAAAGATTCAGACTCGGTTTCATGGCTACGTTTCCTTGCTGCCCAAATCCTGGCCCGCCGGGGGCACG
CGGAGAGGTGGGAGAGGAAGAGGAAGGAGGCACAACCGGCGCATCCCTTTCACGCTTCAGCTACAGCCAC
ATGTCCGCATCCGTGCCGCCTCAG
