>Addgene plasmid #66236 | CCKAR-Tango | addgene partial sequence | sequence record 117165 | CMV-F 5'-CGCAAATGGGCGGTAGGCGTG-3'
TCTCTGGCTAACTAGAGAACCCACTGCTTACTGGCTTATCGAAATTAATACGACTCACTATAGGGAGACC
CAAGCTGGCTAGCGTTTAAACTTAAGCTTGGTACCGAGCTCGGATCCACTAGTCCAGTGTGGTGGAATTC
TGCAGATATCCAGCACAGTGGCGGCCGCGCCACCATGAAGACGATCATCGCCCTGAGCTACATCTTCTGC
CTGGTATTCGCCGACTACAAGGACGATGATGACGCCAGCATCGATATGGACGTGGTTGACAGTCTCCTCG
TGAATGGCTCCAACATTACCCCACCTTGCGAGCTTGGCCTCGAAAACGAGACCCTTTTCTGCCTGGACCA
GCCCCGGCCCTCTAAAGAGTGGCAGCCTGCCGTTCAGATACTGCTCTATTCTCTGATCTTCCTGCTTTCC
GTTCTGGGAAATACTTTGGTCATCACCGTGTTGATAAGGAACAAGAGGATGAGAACTGTGACTAATATCT
TTCTGCTCTCTCTGGCTGTTAGTGATTTGATGCTTTGTCTGTTCTGTATGCCATTCAACTTGATCCCCAA
TCTCTTGAAAGATTTCATCTTTGGCAGCGCTGTGTGCAAGACGACCACCTACTTCATGGGCACGAGTGTG
TCCGTCAGCACTTTCAACCTCGTTGCCATATCCCTGGAGCGCTATGGCGCTATTTGCAAGCCTCTCCAAA
GTAGGGTGTGGCAGACTAAGAGCCATGCTCTTAAGGTGATTGCAGCAACTTGGTGTCTGAGCTTTACAAT
CATGACACCATATCCCATTTACAGTAATCTGGTTCCCTTCACAAAAAATAATAACCAGACCGCTAACATG
TGTAGGTTCCTCTTGCCAAATGATGTCATGCAGCAAAGCTGGCATACGTTCCTGCTGCTCATCCTGTTTC
TGATTCCCGGCATTGTAATGATGGTTGCGTACGGCCTCATATCTCTGGAGCTGTATCAGGGTATAAAATT
CGAGGCGTCCCAGAAGAAGAGTGCTAAAGAAAGGAAGCCTAGCACTACTTCCAGTGGCAAATACGAGGAT
TCCGATGGCTGTTATCTGCAGAA
