>Addgene plasmid #66236 | CCKAR-Tango | addgene partial sequence | sequence record 117998 | Tet-R 5'-GGCGAGTTTACGGGTTGTTA-3'
CTCTATGCGCTGTTAATCACTTTACTTTTATCTAATCTTAGCTGGAAGTACAGGTTCTCACCGGTCGATG
AAGTGTCCTTGGCCAGGGAGGAGCTGGCGGTGGTGCAGGACTCATCTTGGGGACCCAGGCTGGGTGGGGT
GCGTCCACCGGTATCGATCTGAGGCGGCACGGATGCGGACATGTGGCTGTAGCTGAAGCGTGAAAGGGAT
GCGCCGGTTGTGCCTCCTTCCTCTTCCTCTCCCACCTCTCCGCGTGCCCCCGGCGGGCCAGGATTTGGGC
AGCAAGGAAACGTAGCCATGAAACCGAGTCTGAATCTTTTGTTCATGAAGCAGTATATGATGGGGTTAAC
ACAACTTGACGTGTAGCTCAGAAGCAGGATAAAGCTGATGGGAGTGCCGGAGAGTCGCCGCTCAGCACTG
GCGGTGTCATACGCTCTCCAGGCGTTGGCGCTAAATATTGGCATCCAGCACAAAAAGAACAGAACAACTA
TGACTATCAACATCCTAATGACTCTCTTTTTAGCCATCAGGTTGGCGGCAGAGCTATTACTGCGGATCCT
ATTTGCCCTGGAGGAACTTCCCGTGGACAGCTGCCTCAGCTCAAGTTTCCTCGGGGGGCGAGTCTTCTGC
AGATAACAGCCATCGGAATCCTCGTATTTGCCACTGGAAGTAGTGCTAGGCTTCCTTTCTTTAGCACTCT
TCTTCTGGGACGCCTCGAATTTTATACCCTGATACAGCTCCAGAGATATGAGGCCGTACGCAACCATCAT
TACAATGCCGGGAATCAGAAACAGGATGAGCAGCAGGAACGTATGCCAGCTTTGCTGCATGACATCATTT
GGCAAGAGGAACCTACACATGTTAGCGGTCTGGTTATTATTTTTTGTGAAGGGAACCAGATTACTGTAAA
TGGGATATGGTGTCATGATTGTAAAGCTCAGACACCAAGTTGCTGCAATCACCTTAAGAGCATGGCTCTT
AGTCTGCCACACCCTACTTTGGAGAGGCTTGCAAATAGCGCCATAGCGCTCCAGGGATATGGCAACGAGG
TT
